>Addgene plasmid #206287 | pDL26_Cas9-His Δcys M1C/E532C | addgene full sequence | sequence record 408068 | Addgene NGS Result
TTGAGATCCTTTTTTTCTGCGCGTAATCTGCTGCTTGCAAACAAAAAAACCACCGCTACCAGCGGTGGTT
TGTTTGCCGGATCAAGAGCTACCAACTCTTTTTCCGAAGGTAACTGGCTTCAGCAGAGCGCAGATACCAA
ATACTGTCCTTCTAGTGTAGCCGTAGTTAGGCCACCACTTCAAGAACTCTGTAGCACCGCCTACATACCT
CGCTCTGCTAATCCTGTTACCAGTGGCTGCTGCCAGTGGCGATAAGTCGTGTCTTACCGGGTTGGACTCA
AGACGATAGTTACCGGATAAGGCGCAGCGGTCGGGCTGAACGGGGGGTTCGTGCACACAGCCCAGCTTGG
AGCGAACGACCTACACCGAACTGAGATACCTACAGCGTGAGCTATGAGAAAGCGCCACGCTTCCCGAAGG
GAGAAAGGCGGACAGGTATCCGGTAAGCGGCAGGGTCGGAACAGGAGAGCGCACGAGGGAGCTTCCAGGG
GGAAACGCCTGGTATCTTTATAGTCCTGTCGGGTTTCGCCACCTCTGACTTGAGCGTCGATTTTTGTGAT
GCTCGTCAGGGGGGCGGAGCCTATGGAAAAACGCCAGCAACGCGGCCTTTTTACGGTTCCTGGCCTTTTG
CTGGCCTTTTGCTCACATGTTCTTTCCTGCGTTATCCCCTGATTCTGTGGATAACCGTATTACCGCCTTT
GAGTGAGCTGATACCGCTCGCCGCAGCCGAACGACCGAGCGCAGCGAGTCAGTGAGCGAGGAAGCGGAAG
AGCGCCTGATGCGGTATTTTCTCCTTACGCATCTGTGCGGTATTTCACACCGCAATGGTGCACTCTCAGT
ACAATCTGCTCTGATGCCGCATAGTTAAGCCAGTATACACTCCGCTATCGCTACGTGACTGGGTCATGGC
TGCGCCCCGACACCCGCCAACACCCGCTGACGCGCCCTGACGGGCTTGTCTGCTCCCGGCATCCGCTTAC
AGACAAGCTGTGACCGTCTCCGGGAGCTGCATGTGTCAGAGGTTTTCACCGTCATCACCGAAACGCGCGA
GGCAGCTGCGGTAAAGCTCATCAGCGTGGTCGTGAAGCGATTCACAGATGTCTGCCTGTTCATCCGCGTC
CAGCTCGTTGAGTTTCTCCAGAAGCGTTAATGTCTGGCTTCTGATAAAGCGGGCCATGTTAAGGGCGGTT
TTTTCCTGTTTGGTCACTGATGCCTCCGTGTAAGGGGGATTTCTGTTCATGGGGGTAATGATACCGATGA
AACGAGAGAGGATGCTCACGATACGGGTTACTGATGATGAACATGCCCGGTTACTGGAACGTTGTGAGGG
TAAACAACTGGCGGTATGGATGCGGCGGGACCAGAGAAAAATCACTCAGGGTCAATGCCAGCGCTTCGTT
AATACAGATGTAGGTGTTCCACAGGGTAGCCAGCAGCATCCTGCGATGCAGATCCGGAACATAATGGTGC
AGGGCGCTGACTTCCGCGTTTCCAGACTTTACGAAACACGGAAACCGAAGACCATTCATGTTGTTGCTCA
GGTCGCAGACGTTTTGCAGCAGCAGTCGCTTCACGTTCGCTCGCGTATCGGTGATTCATTCTGCTAACCA
GTAAGGCAACCCCGCCAGCCTAGCCGGGTCCTCAACGACAGGAGCACGATCATGCGCACCCGTGGGGCCG
CCATGCCGGCGATAATGGCCTGCTTCTCGCCGAAACGTTTGGTGGCGGGACCAGTGACGAAGGCTTGAGC
GAGGGCGTGCAAGATTCCGAATACCGCAAGCGACAGGCCGATCATCGTCGCGCTCCAGCGAAAGCGGTCC
TCGCCGAAAATGACCCAGAGCGCTGCCGGCACCTGTCCTACGAGTTGCATGATAAAGAAGACAGTCATAA
GTGCGGCGACGATAGTCATGCCCCGCGCCCACCGGAAGGAGCTGACTGGGTTGAAGGCTCTCAAGGGCAT
CGGTCGAGATCCCGGTGCCTAATGAGTGAGCTAACTTACATTAATTGCGTTGCGCTCACTGCCCGCTTTC
CAGTCGGGAAACCTGTCGTGCCAGCTGCATTAATGAATCGGCCAACGCGCGGGGAGAGGCGGTTTGCGTA
TTGGGCGCCAGGGTGGTTTTTCTTTTCACCAGTGAGACGGGCAACAGCTGATTGCCCTTCACCGCCTGGC
CCTGAGAGAGTTGCAGCAAGCGGTCCACGCTGGTTTGCCCCAGCAGGCGAAAATCCTGTTTGATGGTGGT
TAACGGCGGGATATAACATGAGCTGTCTTCGGTATCGTCGTATCCCACTACCGAGATATCCGCACCAACG
CGCAGCCCGGACTCGGTAATGGCGCGCATTGCGCCCAGCGCCATCTGATCGTTGGCAACCAGCATCGCAG
TGGGAACGATGCCCTCATTCAGCATTTGCATGGTTTGTTGAAAACCGGACATGGCACTCCAGTCGCCTTC
CCGTTCCGCTATCGGCTGAATTTGATTGCGAGTGAGATATTTATGCCAGCCAGCCAGACGCAGACGCGCC
GAGACAGAACTTAATGGGCCCGCTAACAGCGCGATTTGCTGGTGACCCAATGCGACCAGATGCTCCACGC
CCAGTCGCGTACCGTCTTCATGGGAGAAAATAATACTGTTGATGGGTGTCTGGTCAGAGACATCAAGAAA
TAACGCCGGAACATTAGTGCAGGCAGCTTCCACAGCAATGGCATCCTGGTCATCCAGCGGATAGTTAATG
ATCAGCCCACTGACGCGTTGCGCGAGAAGATTGTGCACCGCCGCTTTACAGGCTTCGACGCCGCTTCGTT
CTACCATCGACACCACCACGCTGGCACCCAGTTGATCGGCGCGAGATTTAATCGCCGCGACAATTTGCGA
CGGCGCGTGCAGGGCCAGACTGGAGGTGGCAACGCCAATCAGCAACGACTGTTTGCCCGCCAGTTGTTGT
GCCACGCGGTTGGGAATGTAATTCAGCTCCGCCATCGCCGCTTCCACTTTTTCCCGCGTTTTCGCAGAAA
CGTGGCTGGCCTGGTTCACCACGCGGGAAACGGTCTGATAAGAGACACCGGCATACTCTGCGACATCGTA
TAACGTTACTGGTTTCACATTCACCACCCTGAATTGACTCTCTTCCGGGCGCTATCATGCCATACCGCGA
AAGGTTTTGCGCCATTCGATGGTGTCCGGGATCTCGACGCTCTCCCTTATGCGACTCCTGCATTAGGAAG
CAGCCCAGTAGTAGGTTGAGGCCGTTGAGCACCGCCGCCGCAAGGAATGGTGCATGCAAGGAGATGGCGC
CCAACAGTCCCCCGGCCACGGGGCCTGCCACCATACCCACGCCGAAACAAGCGCTCATGAGCCCGAAGTG
GCGAGCCCGATCTTCCCCATCGGTGATGTCGGCGATATAGGCGCCAGCAACCGCACCTGTGGCGCCGGTG
ATGCCGGCCACGATGCGTCCGGCGTAGAGGATCGAGATCTCGATCCCGCGAAATTAATACGACTCACTAT
AGGGGAATTGTGAGCGGATAACAATTCCCCTCTAGAAATAATTTTGTTTAACTTTAAGAAGGAGATATAC
CATGGGGTTTATGCCCAAGAAGAAGAGGAAGGTGTGCGATAAGAAATACTCAATAGGCTTAGATATCGGC
ACAAATAGCGTCGGATGGGCGGTGATCACTGATGAATATAAGGTTCCGTCTAAAAAGTTCAAGGTTCTGG
GAAATACAGACCGCCACAGTATCAAAAAAAATCTTATAGGGGCTCTTTTATTTGACAGTGGAGAGACAGC
GGAAGCGACTCGTCTCAAACGGACAGCTCGTAGAAGGTATACACGTCGGAAGAATCGTATTAGCTATCTA
CAGGAGATTTTTTCAAATGAGATGGCGAAAGTAGATGATAGTTTCTTTCATCGACTTGAAGAGTCTTTTT
TGGTGGAAGAAGACAAGAAGCATGAACGTCATCCTATTTTTGGAAATATAGTAGATGAAGTTGCTTATCA
TGAGAAATATCCAACTATCTATCATCTGCGAAAAAAATTGGTAGATTCTACTGATAAAGCGGATTTGCGC
TTAATCTATTTGGCCTTAGCGCATATGATTAAGTTTCGTGGTCATTTTTTGATTGAGGGAGATTTAAATC
CTGATAATAGTGATGTGGACAAACTATTTATCCAGTTGGTACAAACCTACAATCAATTATTTGAAGAAAA
CCCTATTAACGCAAGTGGAGTAGATGCTAAAGCGATTCTTTCTGCACGATTGAGTAAATCAAGACGATTA
GAAAATCTCATTGCTCAGCTCCCCGGTGAGAAGAAAAATGGCTTATTTGGGAATCTCATTGCTTTGTCAT
TGGGTTTGACCCCTAATTTTAAATCAAATTTTGATTTGGCAGAAGATGCTAAATTACAGCTTTCAAAAGA
TACTTACGATGATGATTTAGATAATTTATTGGCGCAAATTGGAGATCAATATGCTGATTTGTTTTTGGCA
GCTAAGAATTTATCAGATGCTATTTTACTTTCAGATATCCTAAGAGTAAATACTGAAATAACTAAGGCTC
CCCTATCAGCTTCAATGATTAAACGCTACGATGAACATCATCAAGACTTGACTCTTTTAAAAGCTTTAGT
TCGACAACAACTTCCAGAAAAGTATAAAGAAATCTTTTTTGATCAATCAAAAAACGGATATGCAGGTTAT
ATTGATGGGGGAGCTAGCCAAGAAGAATTTTATAAATTTATCAAACCAATTTTAGAAAAAATGGATGGTA
CTGAGGAATTATTGGTGAAACTAAATCGTGAAGATTTGCTGCGCAAGCAACGGACCTTTGACAACGGCTC
TATTCCCCATCAAATTCACTTGGGTGAGCTGCATGCTATTTTGAGAAGACAAGAAGACTTTTATCCATTT
TTAAAAGACAATCGTGAGAAGATTGAAAAAATCTTGACTTTTCGAATTCCTTATTATGTTGGTCCATTGG
CGCGTGGCAATAGTCGTTTTGCATGGATGACTCGGAAGTCTGAAGAAACAATTACCCCATGGAATTTTGA
AGAAGTTGTCGATAAAGGTGCTTCAGCTCAATCATTTATTGAACGCATGACAAACTTTGATAAAAATCTT
CCAAATGAAAAAGTACTACCAAAACATAGTTTGCTTTATGAGTATTTTACGGTTTATAACGAATTGACAA
AGGTCAAATATGTTACTTGCGGAATGCGAAAACCAGCATTTCTTTCAGGTGAACAGAAGAAAGCCATTGT
TGATTTACTCTTCAAAACAAATCGAAAAGTAACCGTTAAGCAATTAAAAGAAGATTATTTCAAAAAAATA
GAAAGCTTTGATAGTGTTGAAATTTCAGGAGTTGAAGATAGATTTAATGCTTCATTAGGTACCTACCATG
ATTTGCTAAAAATTATTAAAGATAAAGATTTTTTGGATAATGAAGAAAATGAAGATATCTTAGAGGATAT
TGTTTTAACATTGACCTTATTTGAAGATAGGGAGATGATTGAGGAAAGACTTAAAACATATGCTCACCTC
TTTGATGATAAGGTGATGAAACAGCTTAAACGTCGCCGTTATACTGGTTGGGGACGTTTGTCTCGAAAAT
TGATTAATGGTATTAGGGATAAGCAATCTGGCAAAACAATATTAGATTTTTTGAAATCAGATGGTTTTGC
CAATCGCAATTTTATGCAGCTGATCCATGATGATAGTTTGACATTTAAAGAAGACATTCAAAAAGCACAA
GTGTCTGGACAAGGCGATAGTTTACATGAACATATTGCAAATTTAGCTGGTAGCCCTGCTATTAAAAAAG
GTATTTTACAGACTGTAAAAGTTGTTGATGAATTGGTCAAAGTAATGGGGCGGCATAAGCCAGAAAATAT
CGTTATTGAAATGGCACGTGAAAATCAGACAACTCAAAAGGGCCAGAAAAATTCGCGAGAGCGTATGAAA
CGAATCGAAGAAGGTATCAAAGAATTAGGAAGTCAGATTCTTAAAGAGCATCCTGTTGAAAATACTCAAT
TGCAAAATGAAAAGCTCTATCTCTATTATCTCCAAAATGGAAGAGACATGTATGTGGACCAAGAATTAGA
TATTAATCGTTTAAGTGATTATGATGTCGATCACATTGTTCCACAAAGTTTCCTTAAAGACGATTCAATA
GACAATAAGGTCTTAACGCGTTCTGATAAAAATCGTGGTAAATCGGATAACGTTCCAAGTGAAGAAGTAG
TCAAAAAGATGAAAAACTATTGGAGACAACTTCTAAACGCCAAGTTAATCACTCAACGTAAGTTTGATAA
TTTAACGAAAGCTGAACGTGGAGGTTTGAGTGAACTTGATAAAGCTGGTTTTATCAAACGCCAATTGGTT
GAAACTCGCCAAATCACTAAGCATGTGGCACAAATTTTGGATAGTCGCATGAATACTAAATACGATGAAA
ATGATAAACTTATTCGAGAGGTTAAAGTGATTACCTTAAAATCTAAATTAGTTTCTGACTTCCGAAAAGA
TTTCCAATTCTATAAAGTACGTGAGATTAACAATTACCATCATGCCCATGATGCGTATCTAAATGCCGTC
GTTGGAACTGCTTTGATTAAGAAATATCCAAAACTTGAATCGGAGTTTGTCTATGGTGATTATAAAGTTT
ATGATGTTCGTAAAATGATTGCTAAGTCTGAGCAAGAAATAGGCAAAGCAACCGCAAAATATTTCTTTTA
CTCTAATATCATGAACTTCTTCAAAACAGAAATTACACTTGCAAATGGAGAGATTCGCAAACGCCCTCTA
ATCGAAACTAATGGGGAAACTGGAGAAATTGTCTGGGATAAAGGGCGAGATTTTGCCACAGTGCGCAAAG
TATTGTCCATGCCCCAAGTCAATATTGTCAAGAAAACAGAAGTACAGACAGGCGGATTCTCCAAGGAGTC
AATTTTACCAAAAAGAAATTCGGACAAGCTTATTGCTCGTAAAAAAGACTGGGATCCAAAAAAATATGGT
GGTTTTGATAGTCCAACGGTAGCTTATTCAGTCCTAGTGGTTGCTAAGGTGGAAAAAGGGAAATCGAAGA
AGTTAAAATCCGTTAAAGAGTTACTAGGGATCACAATTATGGAAAGAAGTTCCTTTGAAAAAAATCCGAT
TGACTTTTTAGAAGCTAAAGGATATAAGGAAGTTAAAAAAGACTTAATCATTAAACTACCTAAATATAGT
CTTTTTGAGTTAGAAAACGGTCGTAAACGGATGCTGGCTAGTGCCGGAGAATTACAAAAAGGAAATGAGC
TGGCTCTGCCAAGCAAATATGTGAATTTTTTATATTTAGCTAGTCATTATGAAAAGTTGAAGGGTAGTCC
AGAAGATAACGAACAAAAACAATTGTTTGTGGAGCAGCATAAGCATTATTTAGATGAGATTATTGAGCAA
ATCAGTGAATTTTCTAAGCGTGTTATTTTAGCAGATGCCAATTTAGATAAAGTTCTTAGTGCATATAACA
AACATAGAGACAAACCAATACGTGAACAAGCAGAAAATATTATTCATTTATTTACGTTGACGAATCTTGG
AGCTCCCGCTGCTTTTAAATATTTTGATACAACAATTGATCGTAAACGATATACGTCTACAAAAGAAGTT
TTAGATGCCACTCTTATCCATCAATCCATCACTGGTCTTTATGAAACACGCATTGATTTGAGTCAGCTAG
GAGGTGACCCCAAGAAGAAGAGGAAGGTGCTCGAGCACCACCACCACCACCACTGAGATCCGGCTGCTAA
CAAAGCCCGAAAGGAAGCTGAGTTGGCTGCTGCCACCGCTGAGCAATAACTAGCATAACCCCTTGGGGCC
TCTAAACGGGTCTTGAGGGGTTTTTTGCTGAAAGGAGGAACTATATCCGGATTGGCGAATGGG
[124 nt withheld, positions 7904-8027]
C
[91 nt withheld, positions 8029-8119]
A
[49 nt withheld, positions 8121-8169]
CCTTTGACGTTGGAGTCCACGTTCTTT
[37 nt withheld, positions 8197-8233]
ACCCTATCTCGGTCTATTCTTTTGATTTATAAGGGATTTTGCCGATTTCGGCCTATTGGTTAAAAAATGA
GCTGATTTAACAAAAATTTAACGCGAATTTTAACAAAATATTAACGCTTACAATTTAGGTGGCACTTTTC
GGGGAAATGTGCGCGGAACCCCTATTTGTTTATTTTTCTAAATACATTCAAATATGTATCCGCTCATGAA
TTAATTCTTAGAAAAACTCATCGAGCATCAAATGAAACTGCAATTTATTCATATCAGGATTATCAATACC
ATATTTTTGAAAAAGCCGTTTCTGTAATGAAGGAGAAAACTCACCGAGGCAGTTCCATAGGATGGCAAGA
TCCTGGTATCGGTCTGCGATTCCGACTCGTCCAACATCAATACAACCTATTAATTTCCCCTCGTCAAAAA
TAAGGTTATCAAGTGAGAAATCACCATGAGTGACGACTGAATCCGGTGAGAATGGCAAAAGTTTATGCAT
TTCTTTCCAGACTTGTTCAACAGGCCAGCCATTACGCTCGTCATCAAAATCACTCGCATCAACCAAACCG
TTATTCATTCGTGATTGCGCCTGAGCGAGACGAAATACGCGATCGCTGTTAAAAGGACAATTACAAACAG
GAATCGAATGCAACCGGCGCAGGAACACTGCCAGCGCATCAACAATATTTTCACCTGAATCAGGATATTC
TTCTAATACCTGGAATGCTGTTTTCCCGGGGATCGCAGTGGTGAGTAACCATGCATCATCAGGAGTACGG
ATAAAATGCTTGATGGTCGGAAGAGGCATAAATTCCGTCAGCCAGTTTAGTCTGACCATCTCATCTGTAA
CATCATTGGCAACGCTACCTTTGCCATGTTTCAGAAACAACTCTGGCGCATCGGGCTTCCCATACAATCG
ATAGATTGTCGCACCTGATTGCCCGACATTATCGCGAGCCCATTTATACCCATATAAATCAGCATCCATG
TTGGAATTTAATCGCGGCCTAGAGCAAGACGTTTCCCGTTGAATATGGCTCATAACACCCCTTGTATTAC
TGTTTATGTAAGCAGACAGTTTTATTGTTCATGACCAAAATCCCTTAACGTGAGTTTTCGTTCCACTGAG
CGTCAGACCCCGTAGAAAAGATCAAAGGATCTTC
Features (pLannotate 1.2.2; 19 found; start..end, strand, type, name):
      1..589     +  rep_origin     ori: high-copy-number ColE1/pMB1/pBR322/pUC origin of replication
    775..914     -  misc_feature   bom: basis of mobility region from pBR322
   1016..1207    -  CDS            rop: Rop protein, which maintains plasmids at low copy number; rop
   1224..1604    +  CDS            YPB1_ECOLX: Protein predicted: Swiss-Prot protein existence level 4. From Escherichia coli.
   1676..1967    -  CDS            TcR (fragment): tetracycline efflux protein; tet; confers resistance to tetracycline
   1982..2003    -  protein_bind   CAP binding site: CAP binding activates transcription in the presence of cAMP. E. coli catabolite activator protein
   2016..3098    -  CDS            lacI: lac repressor; lacI; The lac repressor binds to the lac operator to inhibit transcription in E. coli. This inhibition can be relieved by adding lactose or isopropyl-β-D-thiogalactopyranoside (IPTG).
   3099..3176    -  promoter       lacI promoter: lacI
   3184..3463    -  CDS            TcR (fragment): tetracycline efflux protein; tet; confers resistance to tetracycline
   3485..3503    +  promoter       T7 promoter: promoter for bacteriophage T7 RNA polymerase
   3504..3528    +  protein_bind   lac operator: The lac repressor binds to the lac operator to inhibit transcription in E. coli. This inhibition can be relieved by adding lactose or isopropyl-β-D-thiogalactopyranoside (IPTG). lac repressor encoded by lacI
   3543..3565    +  RBS            RBS: efficient ribosome binding site from bacteriophage T7 gene 10 (Olins and Rangwala, 1989)
   3608..7708    +  CDS            Cas9: Cas9 (Csn1) endonuclease from the Streptococcus pyogenes Type II CRISPR/Cas system generates RNA-guided double strand breaks in DNA
   7736..7753    +  CDS            9xHis (fragment): 9xHis affinity tag
   7763..7812    +  CDS            SET1 (fragment): solubility-enhancement tag derived from T7 phage gene 10B
   7820..7867    +  terminator     T7 terminator: transcription terminator for bacteriophage T7 RNA polymerase
   7904..8332    +  rep_origin     f1 ori (sequence partly withheld): f1 bacteriophage origin of replication; arrow indicates direction of (+) strand synthesis
   8385..8442    +  promoter       AmpR promoter (fragment): bla
   8451..9266    -  CDS            KanR: aminoglycoside phosphotransferase; aph(3')-Ia; confers resistance to kanamycin in bacteria or G418 (Geneticin®) in eukaryotes
