[The description below was written by a language model from this plasmid's Addgene catalogue record and pLannotate feature annotations shown in this document.]
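Description:
pDL26_Cas9-His Δcys M1C/E532C is a 9.4 kb bacterial expression plasmid built on the pET28a backbone for producing an engineered Streptococcus pyogenes Cas9 protein in E. coli. It replicates from a ColE1/pMB1-type origin, accompanied by the bom site and rop gene typical of pBR322-derived pET vectors (the catalogue entry nonetheless lists it as high copy), and is selected with kanamycin through an aph(3')-Ia cassette. An f1 origin is also present. The short tetracycline-resistance, AmpR promoter and gene 10B-like fragments in the annotation appear to be backbone remnants rather than functional parts.

The Cas9 coding sequence sits downstream of a T7 promoter with an adjacent lac operator and the T7 gene 10 ribosome binding site, and is followed by a T7 terminator. The plasmid-borne lacI gene supplies repressor, so expression depends on T7 RNA polymerase in the host and is inducible with IPTG. According to the record, the protein carries SV40 nuclear localization signals at both termini and a C-terminal 6xHis tag for affinity purification; the His tag is annotated just after the Cas9 ORF, while the NLS sequences were not picked up individually by the annotation. The two native cysteines are replaced (C80S, C574S), giving the "Δcys" background, and new cysteines are introduced at M1C and E532C. This leaves two defined thiol positions, a design suited to site-specific chemical conjugation of purified Cas9, consistent with the associated work on a Cas9 conjugation platform. Part of the plasmid derives from an earlier pET28a-Cas9-His construct.
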