Addgene plasmid #206287: pDL26_Cas9-His Δcys M1C/E532C
Purpose: Bacterial expression of SpCas9 Δcys M1C and E532C variant under T7 promoter
Depositing lab: Amit Choudhary. Depositing organization: Broad Institute. Publication: Engineering designer beta cells with a CRISPR-Cas9 conjugation platform. Lim D, Sreekanth V, Cox KJ, Law BK, Wagner BK, Karp JM, Choudhary A. Nat Commun. 2020 Aug 13;11(1):4043. doi: 10.1038/s41467-020-17725-0. PubMed 32792475.
Backbone
  Vector backbone: pET28a
  Backbone size w/o insert (bp): 5190
  Total vector size (bp): 9387
  Vector type: Bacterial Expression, CRISPR
Growth in bacteria
  Bacterial resistance: Kanamycin, 50 μg/mL
  Growth temperature: 37°C
  Growth strain: NEB Stable
  Copy number: High Copy
Gene/Insert
  Gene/Insert name: SpCas9
  Insert size (bp): 4101
  Mutation: M1C, C80S, E532C, C574S
  Promoter: T7
  Tag / fusion protein: 6x-His (C terminal on insert); SV40 NLS (N terminal on insert); SV40 NLS (C terminal on insert)
  Cloning method: Unknown
  Sequencing primers: 5′ TAATACGACTCACTATAGGG; 3′ GCTAGTTATTGCTCAGCGG
Resource information
  A portion of this plasmid was derived from a plasmid made by: Caixia Gao lab. Addgene # 98158 (pET28a-Cas9-His)
Terms and licenses: Academic/Nonprofit Terms; Industry Terms: Not Available to Industry
How to cite: pDL26_Cas9-His Δcys M1C/E532C was a gift from Amit Choudhary (Addgene plasmid # 206287 ; http://n2t.net/addgene:206287 ; RRID:Addgene_206287)
